>Addgene plasmid #154070 | pEF019 MBP-β-catenin-His | depositor full sequence | sequence record 298398 | pEF019 MBP-β-catenin-His sequence 9059 bps
CCGACACCATCGAATGGTGCAAAACCTTTCGCGGTATGGCATGATAGCGCCCGGAAGAGAGTCAATTCAG
GGTGGTGAATGTGAAACCAGTAACGTTATACGATGTCGCAGAGTATGCCGGTGTCTCTTATCAGACCGTT
TCCCGCGTGGTGAACCAGGCCAGCCACGTTTCTGCGAAAACGCGGGAAAAAGTGGAAGCGGCGATGGCGG
AGCTGAATTACATTCCCAACCGCGTGGCACAACAACTGGCGGGCAAACAGTCGTTGCTGATTGGCGTTGC
CACCTCCAGTCTGGCCCTGCACGCGCCGTCGCAAATTGTCGCGGCGATTAAATCTCGCGCCGATCAACTG
GGTGCCAGCGTGGTGGTGTCGATGGTAGAACGAAGCGGCGTCGAAGCCTGTAAAGCGGCGGTGCACAATC
TTCTCGCGCAACGCGTCAGTGGGCTGATCATTAACTATCCGCTGGATGACCAGGATGCCATTGCTGTGGA
AGCTGCCTGCACTAATGTTCCGGCGTTATTTCTTGATGTCTCTGACCAGACACCCATCAACAGTATTATT
TTCTCCCATGAAGACGGTACGCGACTGGGCGTGGAGCATCTGGTCGCATTGGGTCACCAGCAAATCGCGC
TGTTAGCGGGCCCATTAAGTTCTGTCTCGGCGCGTCTGCGTCTGGCTGGCTGGCATAAATATCTCACTCG
CAATCAAATTCAGCCGATAGCGGAACGGGAAGGCGACTGGAGTGCCATGTCCGGTTTTCAACAAACCATG
CAAATGCTGAATGAGGGCATCGTTCCCACTGCGATGCTGGTTGCCAACGATCAGATGGCGCTGGGCGCAA
TGCGCGCCATTACCGAGTCCGGGCTGCGCGTTGGTGCGGATATCTCGGTAGTGGGATACGACGATACCGA
AGACAGCTCATGTTATATCCCGCCGTTAACCACCATCAAACAGGATTTTCGCCTGCTGGGGCAAACCAGC
GTGGACCGCTTGCTGCAACTCTCTCAGGGCCAGGCGGTGAAGGGCAATCAGCTGTTGCCCGTCTCACTGG
TGAAAAGAAAAACCACCCTGGCGCCCAATACGCAAACCGCCTCTCCCCGCGCGTTGGCCGATTCATTAAT
GCAGCTGGCACGACAGGTTTCCCGACTGGAAAGCGGGCAGTGAGCGCAACGCAATTAATGTAAGTTAGCT
CACTCATTAGGCACAATTCTCATGTTTGACAGCTTATCATCGACTGCACGGTGCACCAATGCTTCTGGCG
TCAGGCAGCCATCGGAAGCTGTGGTATGGCTGTGCAGGTCGTAAATCACTGCATAATTCGTGTCGCTCAA
GGCGCACTCCCGTTCTGGATAATGTTTTTTGCGCCGACATCATAACGGTTCTGGCAAATATTCTGAAATG
AGCTGTTGACAATTAATCATCGGCTCGTATAATGTGTGGAATTGTGAGCGGATAACAATTTCACACAGGA
AACAGCCAGTCCGTTTAGGTGTTTTCACGAGCACTTCACCAACAAGGACCATAGATTATGAAAATCGAAG
AAGGTAAACTGGTAATCTGGATTAACGGCGATAAAGGCTATAACGGTCTCGCTGAAGTCGGTAAGAAATT
CGAGAAAGATACCGGAATTAAAGTCACCGTTGAGCATCCGGATAAACTGGAAGAGAAATTCCCACAGGTT
GCGGCAACTGGCGATGGCCCTGACATTATCTTCTGGGCACACGACCGCTTTGGTGGCTACGCTCAATCTG
GCCTGTTGGCTGAAATCACCCCGGACAAAGCGTTCCAGGACAAGCTGTATCCGTTTACCTGGGATGCCGT
ACGTTACAACGGCAAGCTGATTGCTTACCCGATCGCTGTTGAAGCGTTATCGCTGATTTATAACAAAGAT
CTGCTGCCGAACCCGCCAAAAACCTGGGAAGAGATCCCGGCGCTGGATAAAGAACTGAAAGCGAAAGGTA
AGAGCGCGCTGATGTTCAACCTGCAAGAACCGTACTTCACCTGGCCGCTGATTGCTGCTGACGGGGGTTA
TGCGTTCAAGTATGAAAACGGCAAGTACGACATTAAAGACGTGGGCGTGGATAACGCTGGCGCGAAAGCG
GGTCTGACCTTCCTGGTTGACCTGATTAAAAACAAACACATGAATGCAGACACCGATTACTCCATCGCAG
AAGCTGCCTTTAATAAAGGCGAAACAGCGATGACCATCAACGGCCCGTGGGCATGGTCCAACATCGACAC
CAGCAAAGTGAATTATGGTGTAACGGTACTGCCGACCTTCAAGGGTCAACCATCCAAACCGTTCGTTGGC
GTGCTGAGCGCAGGTATTAACGCCGCCAGTCCGAACAAAGAGCTGGCAAAAGAGTTCCTCGAAAACTATC
TGCTGACTGATGAAGGTCTGGAAGCGGTTAATAAAGACAAACCGCTGGGTGCCGTAGCGCTGAAGTCTTA
CGAGGAAGAGTTGGCGAAAGATCCACGTATTGCCGCCACCATGGAAAACGCCCAGAAAGGTGAAATCATG
CCGAACATCCCGCAGATGTCCGCTTTCTGGTATGCCGTGCGTACTGCGGTGATCAACGCCGCCAGCGGTC
GTCAGACTGTCGATGAAGCCCTGAAAGACGCGCAGACTAATTCGAGCTCGAACAACAACAACAATAACAA
TAACAACAACCTCGGGATCGAGGGAAGGATTTCAACTAGTGGATCTGGTGGTGGTGGCGGTTCCATGAGC
GAGAATCTTTATTTTCAGGGATCCATGGCTACTCAAGCTGATTTGATGGAGTTGGACATGGCCATGGAAC
CAGACAGAAAAGCGGCTGTTAGTCACTGGCAGCAACAGTCTTACCTGGACTCTGGAATCCATTCTGGTGC
CACTACCACAGCTCCTTCTCTGAGTGGTAAAGGCAATCCTGAGGAAGAGGATGTGGATACCTCCCAAGTC
CTGTATGAGTGGGAACAGGGATTTTCTCAGTCCTTCACTCAAGAACAAGTAGCTGATATTGATGGACAGT
ATGCAATGACTCGAGCTCAGAGGGTACGAGCTGCTATGTTCCCTGAGACATTAGATGAGGGCATGCAGAT
CCCATCTACACAGTTTGATGCTGCTCATCCCACTAATGTCCAGCGTTTGGCTGAACCATCACAGATGCTG
AAA
[1614 nt withheld, positions 3154-4767]
AAACGGCTTTCAGTTGAGCTGACCAGCTCTCTCTTCAGAACAGAGCCAATGGCTTGGAATGAGACTGCTG
ATCTTGGACTTGATATTGGTGCCCAGGGAGAACCCCTTGGATATCGCCAGGATGATCCTAGCTATCGTTC
TTTTCACTCTGGTGGATATGGCCAGGATGCCTTGGGTATGGACCCCATGATGGAACATGAGATGGGTGGC
CACCACCCTGGTGCTGACTATCCAGTTGATGGGCTGCCAGATCTGGGGCATGCCCAGGACCTCATGGATG
GGCTGCCTCCAGGTGACAGCAATCAGCTGGCCTGGTTTGATACTGACCTGAGCGGCCGCCACCATCACCA
CCACCACTAGGGGCCGCACTCGAGAAGCTTGGCACTGGCCGTCGTTTTACAACGTCGTGACTGGGAAAAC
CCTGGCGTTACCCAACTTAATCGCCTTGCAGCACATCCCCCTTTCGCCAGCTGGCGTAATAGCGAAGAGG
CCCGCACCGATCGCCCTTCCCAACAGTTGCGCAGCCTGAATGGCGAATGGCAGCTTGGCTGTTTTGGCGG
ATGAGATAAGATTTTCAGCCTGATACAGATTAAATCAGAACGCAGAAGCGGTCTGATAAAACAGAATTTG
CCTGGCGGCAGTAGCGCGGTGGTCCCACCTGACCCCATGCCGAACTCAGAAGTGAAACGCCGTAGCGCCG
ATGGTAGTGTGGGGTCTCCCCATGCGAGAGTAGGGAACTGCCAGGCATCAAATAAAACGAAAGGCTCAGT
CGAAAGACTGGGCCTTTCGTTTTATCTGTTGTTTGTCGGTGAACGCTCTCCTGAGTAGGACAAATCCGCC
GGGAGCGGATTTGAACGTTGCGAAGCAACGGCCCGGAGGGTGGCGGGCAGGACGCCCGCCATAAACTGCC
AGGCATCAAATTAAGCAGAAGGCCATCCTGACGGATGGCCTTTTTGCGTTTCTACAAACTCTTTTTGTTT
ATTTTTCTAAATACATTCAAATATGTATCCGCTCATGAGACAATAACCCTGATAAATGCTTCAATAATAT
TGAAAAAGGAAGAGTATGAGTATTCAACATTTCCGTGTCGCCCTTATTCCCTTTTTTGCGGCATTTTGCC
TTCCTGTTTTTGCTCACCCAGAAACGCTGGTGAAAGTAAAAGATGCTGAAGATCAGTTGGGTGCACGAGT
GGGTTACATCGAACTGGATCTCAACAGCGGTAAGATCCTTGAGAGTTTTCGCCCCGAAGAACGTTCTCCA
ATGATGAGCACTTTTAAAGTTCTGCTATGTGGCGCGGTATTATCCCGTGTTGACGCCGGGCAAGAGCAAC
TCGGTCGCCGCATACACTATTCTCAGAATGACTTGGTTGAGTACTCACCAGTCACAGAAAAGCATCTTAC
GGATGGCATGACAGTAAGAGAATTATGCAGTGCTGCCATAACCATGAGTGATAACACTGCGGCCAACTTA
CTTCTGACAACGATCGGAGGACCGAAGGAGCTAACCGCTTTTTTGCACAACATGGGGGATCATGTAACTC
GCCTTGATCGTTGGGAACCGGAGCTGAATGAAGCCATACCAAACGACGAGCGTGACACCACGATGCCTGT
AGCAATGGCAACAACGTTGCGCAAACTATTAACTGGCGAACTACTTACTCTAGCTTCCCGGCAACAATTA
ATAGACTGGATGGAGGCGGATAAAGTTGCAGGACCACTTCTGCGCTCGGCCCTTCCGGCTGGCTGGTTTA
TTGCTGATAAATCTGGAGCCGGTGAGCGTGGGTCTCGCGGTATCATTGCAGCACTGGGGCCAGATGGTAA
GCCCTCCCGTATCGTAGTTATCTACACGACGGGGAGTCAGGCAACTATGGATGAACGAAATAGACAGATC
GCTGAGATAGGTGCCTCACTGATTAAGCATTGGTAACTGTCAGACCAAGTTTACTCATATATACTTTAGA
TTGATT
[38 nt withheld, positions 6734-6771]
A
[37 nt withheld, positions 6773-6809]
ATTTTGTTAAAATTCGCGTTAAATTTTTGTTAAATCAGCTCATTTTTTAACCAATAGGCCGAAATCGGCA
AAATCCCTTATAAATCAAAAGAATAGCCCGAGATAGGGT
[37 nt withheld, positions 6919-6955]
AAAGAACGTGGACTCCAACGTCAAAGG
[141 nt withheld, positions 6983-7123]
G
[125 nt withheld, positions 7125-7249]
AAAGGATCTAGGTGAAGATCCTTTTTGATAATCTCATGACCAAAATCCCTTAACGTGAGTTTTCGTTCCA
CTGAGCGTCAGACCCCGTAGAAAAGATCAAAGGATCTTCTTGAGATCCTTTTTTTCTGCGCGTAATCTGC
TGCTTGCAAACAAAAAAACCACCGCTACCAGCGGTGGTTTGTTTGCCGGATCAAGAGCTACCAACTCTTT
TTCCGAAGGTAACTGGCTTCAGCAGAGCGCAGATACCAAATACTGTCCTTCTAGTGTAGCCGTAGTTAGG
CCACCACTTCAAGAACTCTGTAGCACCGCCTACATACCTCGCTCTGCTAATCCTGTTACCAGTGGCTGCT
GCCAGTGGCGATAAGTCGTGTCTTACCGGGTTGGACTCAAGACGATAGTTACCGGATAAGGCGCAGCGGT
CGGGCTGAACGGGGGGTTCGTGCACACAGCCCAGCTTGGAGCGAACGACCTACACCGAACTGAGATACCT
ACAGCGTGAGCTATGAGAAAGCGCCACGCTTCCCGAAGGGAGAAAGGCGGACAGGTATCCGGTAAGCGGC
AGGGTCGGAACAGGAGAGCGCACGAGGGAGCTTCCAGGGGGAAACGCCTGGTATCTTTATAGTCCTGTCG
GGTTTCGCCACCTCTGACTTGAGCGTCGATTTTTGTGATGCTCGTCAGGGGGGCGGAGCCTATGGAAAAA
CGCCAGCAACGCGGCCTTTTTACGGTTCCTGGCCTTTTGCTGGCCTTTTGCTCACATGTTCTTTCCTGCG
TTATCCCCTGATTCTGTGGATAACCGTATTACCGCCTTTGAGTGAGCTGATACCGCTCGCCGCAGCCGAA
CGACCGAGCGCAGCGAGTCAGTGAGCGAGGAAGCGGAAGAGCGCCTGATGCGGTATTTTCTCCTTACGCA
TCTGTGCGGTATTTCACACCGCATATGGTGCACTCTCAGTACAATCTGCTCTGATGCCGCATAGTTAAGC
CAGTATACACTCCGCTATCGCTACGTGACTGGGTCATGGCTGCGCCCCGACACCCGCCAACACCCGCTGA
CGCGCCCTGACGGGCTTGTCTGCTCCCGGCATCCGCTTACAGACAAGCTGTGACCGTCTCCGGGAGCTGC
ATGTGTCAGAGGTTTTCACCGTCATCACCGAAACGCGCGAGGCAGCTGCGGTAAAGCTCATCAGCGTGGT
CGTGCAGCGATTCACAGATGTCTGCCTGTTCATCCGCGTCCAGCTCGTTGAGTTTCTCCAGAAGCGTTAA
TGTCTGGCTTCTGATAAAGCGGGCCATGTTAAGGGCGGTTTTTTCCTGTTTGGTCACTGATGCCTCCGTG
TAAGGGGGATTTCTGTTCATGGGGGTAATGATACCGATGAAACGAGAGAGGATGCTCACGATACGGGTTA
CTGATGATGAACATGCCCGGTTACTGGAACGTTGTGAGGGTAAACAACTGGCGGTATGGATGCGGCGGGA
CCAGAGAAAAATCACTCAGGGTCAATGCCAGCGCTTCGTTAATACAGATGTAGGTGTTCCACAGGGTAGC
CAGCAGCATCCTGCGATGCAGATCCGGAACATAATGGTGCAGGGCGCTGACTTCCGCGTTTCCAGACTTT
ACGAAACACGGAAACCGAAGACCATTCATGTTGTTGCTCAGGTCGCAGACGTTTTGCAGCAGCAGTCGCT
TCACGTTCGCTCGCGTATCGGTGATTCATTCTGCTAACCAGTAAGGCAACCCCGCCAGCCTAGCCGGGTC
CTCAACGACAGGAGCACGATCATGCGCACCCGTGGCCAGGACCCAACGCTGCCCGAAATT
Features (pLannotate 1.2.2; 20 found; start..end, strand, type, name):
      3..80      +  promoter       lacIq promoter: lacI (mutant); In the lacIq allele, a single base change in the promoter boosts expression of the lacI gene about 10-fold.
     81..1163    +  CDS            lacI: lac repressor; lacI; The lac repressor binds to the lac operator to inhibit transcription in E. coli. This inhibition can be relieved by adding lactose or isopropyl-β-D-thiogalactopyranoside (IPTG).
   1176..1197    +  protein_bind   CAP binding site: CAP binding activates transcription in the presence of cAMP. E. coli catabolite activator protein
   1216..1233    +  promoter       tet promoter (fragment): E. coli promoter for tetracycline efflux protein gene
   1406..1434    +  promoter       tac promoter: strong E. coli promoter; hybrid between the trp and lac UV5 promoters
   1442..1458    +  protein_bind   lac operator: The lac repressor binds to the lac operator to inhibit transcription in E. coli. This inhibition can be relieved by adding lactose or isopropyl-β-D-thiogalactopyranoside (IPTG). lac repressor encoded by lacI
   1528..2628    +  CDS            MBP: maltose binding protein from E. coli; malE (mutated); This version of the gene does not encode a signal sequence, so MBP will remain in the cytosol.
   2730..2750    +  CDS            capTEV™ (fragment): composite tag for in vivo biotinylation, TEV protease cleavage, and 6xHis tagging
   2755..5097    +  CDS            β-catenin (sequence partly withheld): human cadherin-associated protein that also plays a role in the canonical Wnt signaling pathway; Homo sapiens CTNNB1; also known as catenin beta-1
   5150..5304    +  CDS            lacZα (fragment): LacZα fragment of β-galactosidase; lacZ fragment
   5397..5512    +  ncRNA          5S rRNA: Accession: RF00001 - 5S ribosomal RNA
   5516..5602    +  terminator     rrnB T1 terminator: Escherichia coli rrnB; transcription terminator T1 from the E. coli rrnB gene
   5694..5721    +  terminator     rrnB T2 terminator: transcription terminator T2 from the E. coli rrnB gene
   5741..5832    +  promoter       AmpR promoter: bla
   5833..6693    +  CDS            AmpR: β-lactamase; bla; confers resistance to ampicillin, carbenicillin, and related antibiotics
   6735..7248    -  rep_origin     M13 ori (sequence partly withheld): M13 bacteriophage origin of replication; arrow indicates direction of (+) strand synthesis
   7359..7947    +  rep_origin     ori: high-copy-number ColE1/pMB1/pBR322/pUC origin of replication
   8133..8273    -  misc_feature   bom: basis of mobility region from pBR322
   8375..8566    -  CDS            rop: Rop protein, which maintains plasmids at low copy number; rop
   8583..8963    +  CDS            YPB1_ECOLX: Protein predicted: Swiss-Prot protein existence level 4. From Escherichia coli.
