>Addgene plasmid #154070 | pEF019 MBP-β-catenin-His | addgene full sequence | sequence record 308805 | Addgene NGS Result
AAATATCTCACTCGCAATCAAATTCAGCCGATAGCGGAACGGGAAGGCGACTGGAGTGCCATGTCCGGTT
TTCAACAAACCATGCAAATGCTGAATGAGGGCATCGTTCCCACTGCGATGCTGGTTGCCAACGATCAGAT
GGCGCTGGGCGCAATGCGCGCCATTACCGAGTCCGGGCTGCGCGTTGGTGCGGATATCTCGGTAGTGGGA
TACGACGATACCGAAGACAGCTCATGTTATATCCCGCCGTTAACCACCATCAAACAGGATTTTCGCCTGC
TGGGGCAAACCAGCGTGGACCGCTTGCTGCAACTCTCTCAGGGCCAGGCGGTGAAGGGCAATCAGCTGTT
GCCCGTCTCACTGGTGAAAAGAAAAACCACCCTGGCGCCCAATACGCAAACCGCCTCTCCCCGCGCGTTG
GCCGATTCATTAATGCAGCTGGCACGACAGGTTTCCCGACTGGAAAGCGGGCAGTGAGCGCAACGCAATT
AATGTAAGTTAGCTCACTCATTAGGCACAATTCTCATGTTTGACAGCTTATCATCGACTGCACGGTGCAC
CAATGCTTCTGGCGTCAGGCAGCCATCGGAAGCTGTGGTATGGCTGTGCAGGTCGTAAATCACTGCATAA
TTCGTGTCGCTCAAGGCGCACTCCCGTTCTGGATAATGTTTTTTGCGCCGACATCATAACGGTTCTGGCA
AATATTCTGAAATGAGCTGTTGACAATTAATCATCGGCTCGTATAATGTGTGGAATTGTGAGCGGATAAC
AATTTCACACAGGAAACAGCCAGTCCGTTTAGGTGTTTTCACGAGCACTTCACCAACAAGGACCATAGAT
TATGAAAACTGAAGAAGGTAAACTGGTAATCTGGATTAACGGCGATAAAGGCTATAACGGTCTCGCTGAA
GTCGGTAAGAAATTCGAGAAAGATACCGGAATTAAAGTCACCGTTGAGCATCCGGATAAACTGGAAGAGA
AATTCCCACAGGTTGCGGCAACTGGCGATGGCCCTGACATTATCTTCTGGGCACACGACCGCTTTGGTGG
CTACGCTCAATCTGGCCTGTTGGCTGAAATCACCCCGGACAAAGCGTTCCAGGACAAGCTGTATCCGTTT
ACCTGGGATGCCGTACGTTACAACGGCAAGCTGATTGCTTACCCGATCGCTGTTGAAGCGTTATCGCTGA
TTTATAACAAAGATCTGCTGCCGAACCCGCCAAAAACCTGGGAAGAGATCCCGGCGCTGGATAAAGAACT
GAAAGCGAAAGGTAAGAGCGCGCTGATGTTCAACCTGCAAGAACCGTACTTCACCTGGCCGCTGATTGCT
GCTGACGGGGGTTATGCGTTCAAGTATGAAAACGGCAAGTACGACATTAAAGACGTGGGCGTGGATAACG
CTGGCGCGAAAGCGGGTCTGACCTTCCTGGTTGACCTGATTAAAAACAAACACATGAATGCAGACACCGA
TTACTCCATCGCAGAAGCTGCCTTTAATAAAGGCGAAACAGCGATGACCATCAACGGCCCGTGGGCATGG
TCCAACATCGACACCAGCAAAGTGAATTATGGTGTAACGGTACTGCCGACCTTCAAGGGTCAACCATCCA
AACCGTTCGTTGGCGTGCTGAGCGCAGGTATTAACGCCGCCAGTCCGAACAAAGAGCTGGCAAAAGAGTT
CCTCGAAAACTATCTGCTGACTGATGAAGGTCTGGAAGCGGTTAATAAAGACAAACCGCTGGGTGCCGTA
GCGCTGAAGTCTTACGAGGAAGAGTTGGCGAAAGATCCACGTATTGCCGCCACCATGGAAAACGCCCAGA
AAGGTGAAATCATGCCGAACATCCCGCAGATGTCCGCTTTCTGGTATGCCGTGCGTACTGCGGTGATCAA
CGCCGCCAGCGGTCGTCAGACTGTCGATGAAGCCCTGAAAGACGCGCAGACTAATTCGAGCTCGAACAAC
AACAACAATAACAATAACAACAACCTCGGGATCGAGGGAAGGATTTCAACTAGTGGATCTGGTGGTGGTG
GCGGTTCCATGAGCGAGAATCTTTATTTTCAGGGATCCATGGCTACTCAAGCTGATTTGATGGAGTTGGA
CATGGCCATGGAACCAGACAGAAAAGCGGCTGTTAGTCACTGGCAGCAACAGTCTTACCTGGACTCTGGA
ATCCATTCTGGTGCCACTACCACAGCTCCTTCTCTGAGTGGTAAAGGCAATCCTGAGGAAGAGGATGTGG
ATACCTCCCAAGTCCTGTATGAGTGGGAACAGGGATTTTCTCAGTCCTTCACTCAAGAACAAGTAGCTGA
TATTGATGGACAGTATGCAATGACTCGAGCTCAGAGGGTACGAGCTGCTATGTTCCCTGAGACATTAGAT
GAGGGCATGCAGATCCCATCTACACAGTTTGATGCTGCTCATCCCACTAATGTCCAGCGTTTGGCTGAAC
CATCACAGATGCTGAAA
[1614 nt withheld, positions 2468-4081]
AAACGGCTTTCAGTTGAGCTGACCAGCTCTCTCTTCAGAACAGAGCCAATGGCTTGGAATGAGACTGCTG
ATCTTGGACTTGATATTGGTGCCCAGGGAGAACCCCTTGGATATCGCCAGGATGATCCTAGCTATCGTTC
TTTTCACTCTGGTGGATATGGCCAGGATGCCTTGGGTATGGACCCCATGATGGAACATGAGATGGGTGGC
CACCACCCTGGTGCTGACTATCCAGTTGATGGGCTGCCAGATCTGGGGCATGCCCAGGACCTCATGGATG
GGCTGCCTCCAGGTGACAGCAATCAGCTGGCCTGGTTTGATACTGACCTGAGCGGCCGCCACCATCACCA
CCACCACTAGGGGCCGCACTCGAGAAGCTTGGCACTGGCCGTCGTTTTACAACGTCGTGACTGGGAAAAC
CCTGGCGTTACCCAACTTAATCGCCTTGCAGCACATCCCCCTTTCGCCAGCTGGCGTAATAGCGAAGAGG
CCCGCACCGATCGCCCTTCCCAACAGTTGCGCAGCCTGAATGGCGAATGGCAGCTTGGCTGTTTTGGCGG
ATGAGATAAGATTTTCAGCCTGATACAGATTAAATCAGAACGCAGAAGCGGTCTGATAAAACAGAATTTG
CCTGGCGGCAGTAGCGCGGTGGTCCCACCTGACCCCATGCCGAACTCAGAAGTGAAACGCCGTAGCGCCG
ATGGTAGTGTGGGGTCTCCCCATGCGAGAGTAGGGAACTGCCAGGCATCAAATAAAACGAAAGGCTCAGT
CGAAAGACTGGGCCTTTCGTTTTATCTGTTGTTTGTCGGTGAACGCTCTCCTGAGTAGGACAAATCCGCC
GGGAGCGGATTTGAACGTTGCGAAGCAACGGCCCGGAGGGTGGCGGGCAGGACGCCCGCCATAAACTGCC
AGGCATCAAATTAAGCAGAAGGCCATCCTGACGGATGGCCTTTTTGCGTTTCTACAAACTCTTTTGTTTA
TTTTTCTAAATACATTCAAATATGTATCCGCTCATGAGACAATAACCCTGATAAATGCTTCAATAATATT
GAAAAAGGAAGAGTATGAGTATTCAACATTTCCGTGTCGCCCTTATTCCCTTTTTTGCGGCATTTTGCCT
TCCTGTTTTTGCTCACCCAGAAACGCTGGTGAAAGTAAAAGATGCTGAAGATCAGTTGGGTGCACGAGTG
GGTTACATCGAACTGGATCTCAACAGCGGTAAGATCCTTGAGAGTTTTCGCCCCGAAGAACGTTTCCCAA
TGATGAGCACTTTTAAAGTTCTGCTATGTGGCGCGGTATTATCCCGTGTTGACGCCGGGCAAGAGCAACT
CGGTCGCCGCATACACTATTCTCAGAATGACTTGGTTGAGTACTCACCAGTCACAGAAAAGCATCTTACG
GATGGCATGACAGTAAGAGAATTATGCAGTGCTGCCATAACCATGAGTGATAACACTGCGGCCAACTTAC
TTCTGACAACGATCGGAGGACCGAAGGAGCTAACCGCTTTTTTGCACAACATGGGGGATCATGTAACTCG
CCTTGATCGTTGGGAACCGGAGCTGAATGAAGCCATACCAAACGACGAGCGTGACACCACGATGCCTGTA
GCAATGGCAACAACGTTGCGCAAACTATTAACTGGCGAACTACTTACTCTAGCTTCCCGGCAACAATTAA
TAGACTGGATGGAGGCGGATAAAGTTGCAGGACCACTTCTGCGCTCGGCCCTTCCGGCTGGCTGGTTTAT
TGCTGATAAATCTGGAGCCGGTGAGCGTGGGTCTCGCGGTATCATTGCAGCACTGGGGCCAGATGGTAAG
CCCTCCCGTATCGTAGTTATCTACACGACGGGGAGTCAGGCAACTATGGATGAACGAAATAGACAGATCG
CTGAGATAGGTGCCTCACTGATTAAGCATTGGTAACTGTCAGACCAAGTTTACTCATATATACTTTAGAT
TGATT
[38 nt withheld, positions 6047-6084]
A
[37 nt withheld, positions 6086-6122]
ATTTTGTTAAAATTCGCGTTAAATTTTTGTTAAATCAGCTCATTTTTTAACCAATAGGCCGAAATCGGCA
AAATCCCTTATAAATCAAAAGAATAGCCCGAGATAGGGT
[37 nt withheld, positions 6232-6268]
AAAGAACGTGGACTCCAACGTCAAAGG
[141 nt withheld, positions 6296-6436]
G
[125 nt withheld, positions 6438-6562]
AAAGGATCTAGGTGAAGATCCTTTTTGATAATCTCATGACCAAAATCCCTTAACGTGAGTTTTCGTTCCA
CTGAGCGTCAGACCCCGTAGAAAAGATCAAAGGATCTTCTTGAGATCCTTTTTTTCTGCGCGTAATCTGC
TGCTTGCAAACAAAAAAACCACCGCTACCAGCGGTGGTTTGTTTGCCGGATCAAGAGCTACCAACTCTTT
TTCCGAAGGTAACTGGCTTCAGCAGAGCGCAGATACCAAATACTGTCCTTCTAGTGTAGCCGTAGTTAGG
CCACCACTTCAAGAACTCTGTAGCACCGCCTACATACCTCGCTCTGCTAATCCTGTTACCAGTGGCTGCT
GCCAGTGGCGATAAGTCGTGTCTTACCGGGTTGGACTCAAGACGATAGTTACCGGATAAGGCGCAGCGGT
CGGGCTGAACGGGGGGTTCGTGCACACAGCCCAGCTTGGAGCGAACGACCTACACCGAACTGAGATACCT
ACAGCGTGAGCTATGAGAAAGCGCCACGCTTCCCGAAGGGAGAAAGGCGGACAGGTATCCGGTAAGCGGC
AGGGTCGGAACAGGAGAGCGCACGAGGGAGCTTCCAGGGGGAAACGCCTGGTATCTTTATAGTCCTGTCG
GGTTTCGCCACCTCTGACTTGAGCGTCGATTTTTGTGATGCTCGTCAGGGGGGCGGAGCCTATGGAAAAA
CGCCAGCAACGCGGCCTTTTTACGGTTCCTGGCCTTTTGCTGGCCTTTTGCTCACATGTTCTTTCCTGCG
TTATCCCCTGATTCTGTGGATAACCGTATTACCGCCTTTGAGTGAGCTGATACCGCTCGCCGCAGCCGAA
CGACCGAGCGCAGCGAGTCAGTGAGCGAGGAAGCGGAAGAGCGCCTGATGCGGTATTTTCTCCTTACGCA
TCTGTGCGGTATTTCACACCGCATATGGTGCACTCTCAGTACAATCTGCTCTGATGCCGCATAGTTAAGC
CAGTATACACTCCGCTATCGCTACGTGACTGGGTCATGGCTGCGCCCCGACACCCGCCAACACCCGCTGA
CGCGCCCTGACGGGCTTGTCTGCTCCCGGCATCCGCTTACAGACAAGCTGTGACCGTCTCCGGGAGCTGC
ATGTGTCAGAGGTTTTCACCGTCATCACCGAAACGCGCGAGGCAGCTGCGGTAAAGCTCATCAGCGTGGT
CGTGCAGCGATTCACAGATGTCTGCCTGTTCATCCGCGTCCAGCTCGTTGAGTTTCTCCAGAAGCGTTAA
TGTCTGGCTTCTGATAAAGCGGGCCATGTTAAGGGCGGTTTTTTCCTGTTTGGTCACTGATGCCTCCGTG
TAATGGGGATTTCTGTTCATGGGGGTAATGATACCGATGAAACGAGAGAGGATGCTCACGATACGGGTTA
CTGATGATGAACATGCCCGGTTACTGGAACGTTGTGAGGGTAAACAACTGGCGGTATGGATGCGGCGGGA
CCAGAGAAAAATCACTCAGGGTCAATGCCAGCGCTTCGTTAATACAGATGTAGGTGTTCCACAGGGTAGC
CAGCAGCATCCTGCGATGCAGATCCGGAACATAATGGTGCAGGGCGCTGACTTCCGCGTTTCCAGACTTT
ACGAAACACGGAAACCGAAGACCATTCATGTTGTTGCTCAGGTCGCAGACGTTTTGCAGCAGCAGTCGCT
TCACGTTCGCTCGCGTATCGGTGATTCATTCTGCTAACCAGTAAGGCAACCCCGCCAGCCTAGCCGGGTC
CTCAACGACAGGAGCACGATCATGCGCACCCGTGGCCAGGACCCAACGCTGCCCGAAATTCCGACACCAT
CGAATGGTGCAAAACCTTTCGCGGTATGGCATGATAGCGCCCGGAAGAGAGTCAATTCAGGGTGGTGAAT
GTGAAACCAGTAACGTTATACGATGTCGCAGAGTATGCCGGTGTCTCTTATCAGACCGTTTCCCGCGTGG
TGAACCAGGCCAGCCACGTTTCTGCGAAAACGCGGGAAAAAGTGGAAGCGGCGATGGCGGAGCTGAATTA
CATTCCCAACCGCGTGGCACAACAACTGGCGGGCAAACAGTCGTTGCTGATTGGCGTTGCCACCTCCAGT
CTGGCCCTGCACGCGCCGTCGCAAATTGTCGCGGCGATTAAATCTCGCGCCGATCAACTGGGTGCCAGCG
TGGTGGTGTCGATGGTAGAACGAAGCGGCGTCGAAGCCTGTAAAGCGGCGGTGCACAATCTTCTCGCGCA
ACGCGTCAGTGGGCTGATCATTAACTATCCGCTGGATGACCAGGATGCCATTGCTGTGGAAGCTGCCTGC
ACTAATGTTCCGGCGTTATTTCTTGATGTCTCTGACCAGACACCCATCAACAGTATTATTTTCTCCCATG
AAGACGGTACGCGACTGGGCGTGGAGCATCTGGTCGCATTGGGTCACCAGCAAATCGCGCTGTTAGCGGG
CCCATTAAGTTCTGTCTCGGCGCGTCTGCGTCTGGCTGGCTGGCAT
Features (pLannotate 1.2.2; 20 found; start..end, strand, type, name):
    490..511     +  protein_bind   CAP binding site: CAP binding activates transcription in the presence of cAMP. E. coli catabolite activator protein
    530..547     +  promoter       tet promoter (fragment): E. coli promoter for tetracycline efflux protein gene
    720..748     +  promoter       tac promoter: strong E. coli promoter; hybrid between the trp and lac UV5 promoters
    756..772     +  protein_bind   lac operator: The lac repressor binds to the lac operator to inhibit transcription in E. coli. This inhibition can be relieved by adding lactose or isopropyl-β-D-thiogalactopyranoside (IPTG). lac repressor encoded by lacI
    842..1942    +  CDS            MBP: maltose binding protein from E. coli; malE (mutated); This version of the gene does not encode a signal sequence, so MBP will remain in the cytosol.
   2044..2064    +  CDS            capTEV™ (fragment): composite tag for in vivo biotinylation, TEV protease cleavage, and 6xHis tagging
   2069..4411    +  CDS            β-catenin (sequence partly withheld): human cadherin-associated protein that also plays a role in the canonical Wnt signaling pathway; Homo sapiens CTNNB1; also known as catenin beta-1
   4464..4618    +  CDS            lacZα (fragment): LacZα fragment of β-galactosidase; lacZ fragment
   4711..4826    +  ncRNA          5S rRNA: Accession: RF00001 - 5S ribosomal RNA
   4830..4916    +  terminator     rrnB T1 terminator: Escherichia coli rrnB; transcription terminator T1 from the E. coli rrnB gene
   5008..5035    +  terminator     rrnB T2 terminator: transcription terminator T2 from the E. coli rrnB gene
   5054..5145    +  promoter       AmpR promoter: bla
   5146..6006    +  CDS            AmpR: β-lactamase; bla; confers resistance to ampicillin, carbenicillin, and related antibiotics
   6048..6561    -  rep_origin     M13 ori (sequence partly withheld): M13 bacteriophage origin of replication; arrow indicates direction of (+) strand synthesis
   6672..7260    +  rep_origin     ori: high-copy-number ColE1/pMB1/pBR322/pUC origin of replication
   7446..7586    -  misc_feature   bom: basis of mobility region from pBR322
   7688..7879    -  CDS            rop: Rop protein, which maintains plasmids at low copy number; rop
   7902..8276    +  CDS            YPB1_ECOLX (fragment): Protein predicted: Swiss-Prot protein existence level 4. From Escherichia coli.
   8375..8452    +  promoter       lacIq promoter: lacI (mutant); In the lacIq allele, a single base change in the promoter boosts expression of the lacI gene about 10-fold.
   8453..477     +  CDS            lacI (across the origin): lac repressor; lacI; The lac repressor binds to the lac operator to inhibit transcription in E. coli. This inhibition can be relieved by adding lactose or isopropyl-β-D-thiogalactopyranoside (IPTG).
