[The description below was written by a language model from this plasmid's Addgene catalogue record and pLannotate feature annotations shown in this document.]
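Description:
pEF019 MBP-β-catenin-His is a bacterial expression plasmid of about 9.06 kb for producing full-length human β-catenin (CTNNB1, a 2,343 bp insert) in E. coli as a doubly tagged fusion protein. It is built on a modified pMBP-MG backbone, attributed in the record to New England Biolabs, which was altered to supply an N-terminal, TEV-cleavable maltose-binding protein tag and a C-terminal His6 tag. The insert was added by Gibson cloning, and part of the plasmid derives from an earlier deposited construct. Propagation relies on a ColE1/pMB1-type origin accompanied by the pBR322 bom region and the rop gene, consistent with the catalogue's low-copy designation. Selection is by ampicillin through the bla gene, and an M13 phage origin is also present.

Expression is driven by the tac promoter with a downstream lac operator. The plasmid carries its own lacI gene under the lacIq promoter, so transcription is repressed until relieved by IPTG. The reading frame begins with a signal-sequence-less MBP that remains cytosolic, followed by a short element annotated as a TEV protease site, then β-catenin. The annotation software did not call the His6 tag as a separate feature, but the catalogue places it at the C-terminus. A residual lacZα fragment and the rrnB T1 and T2 terminators lie downstream. The two tags allow amylose and nickel affinity purification, which can enrich for full-length protein, and TEV cleavage removes MBP. The depositor and sequencing-verified records show the same feature set and differ only in numbering origin and by one nucleotide in length. The associated study examined Axin scaffolding and kinase specificity in Wnt signalling, suggesting use as a source of recombinant β-catenin for biochemical assays.
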