Addgene plasmid #154070: pEF019 MBP-β-catenin-His
Purpose: Expresses MBP-β-catenin-His (human β-catenin as a fusion protein with MBP and His- tags) in E.coli
Depositing lab: Jesse Zalatan. Depositing organization: University of Washington. Publication: The Scaffold Protein Axin Promotes Signaling Specificity within the Wnt Pathway by Suppressing Competing Kinase Reactions. Gavagan M, Fagnan E, Speltz EB, Zalatan JG. Cell Syst. 2020 Jun 24;10(6):515-525.e5. doi: 10.1016/j.cels.2020.05.002. Epub 2020 Jun 17. PubMed 32553184.
Backbone
  Vector backbone: pMBP-MG
  Backbone manufacturer: New England Biolabs
  Backbone size w/o insert (bp): 6716
  Total vector size (bp): 9059
  Modifications to backbone: Modified to include an N-terminal TEV-cleavable MBP tag and a C-terminal His6 tag
  Vector type: Bacterial Expression
Growth in bacteria
  Bacterial resistance: Ampicillin, 100 μg/mL
  Growth temperature: 37°C
  Growth strain: DH5alpha
  Copy number: Low Copy
Gene/Insert
  Gene/Insert name: CTNNB1 (alt names: β-catenin; Beta-catenin)
  Species: H. sapiens (human)
  Insert size (bp): 2343
  GenBank ID: AY463360
  Entrez Gene: CTNNB1 (a.k.a. CTNNB, EVR7, MRD19, NEDSDV, armadillo)
  Promoter: Tac
  Tag / fusion protein: MBP (N terminal on backbone); His6 (C terminal on backbone)
  Cloning method: Gibson Cloning
  Sequencing primers: 5′ MalE Forward GGTCGTCAGACTGTCGATGAAGCC; 3′ M13F Reverse TGTAAAACGACGGCCAGT
Resource information
  A portion of this plasmid was derived from a plasmid made by: Addgene #14753
Terms and licenses: Academic/Nonprofit Terms; Industry Terms: Not Available to Industry
How to cite: pEF019 MBP-β-catenin-His was a gift from Jesse Zalatan (Addgene plasmid # 154070 ; http://n2t.net/addgene:154070 ; RRID:Addgene_154070)
